Addgene plasmid #192750: pTwist-ENTR-NP_001373296.1
Purpose: Gateway entry vector encoding zebrafish NP_001373296.1
Depositing lab: Summer Thyme. Depositing organization: University of Alabama at Birmingham.
Backbone
  Vector backbone: pTwist ENTR Kozak
  Backbone manufacturer: Twist Bioscience
  Vector type: Gateway Entry Vector
Growth in bacteria
  Bacterial resistance: Kanamycin, 50 μg/mL
  Growth temperature: 37°C
  Growth strain: DH5alpha
  Copy number: High Copy
Gene/Insert
  Gene/Insert name: rbm11
  Species: D. rerio (zebrafish)
  Insert size (bp): 639
  Entrez Gene: rbm11 (a.k.a. si:dkey-71d15.3)
  Promoter: None
  Cloning method: Gateway Cloning
Resource information
  A portion of this plasmid was derived from a plasmid made by: Synthesized by Twist Bioscience
Terms and licenses: Academic/Nonprofit Terms; Industry Terms: Not Available to Industry
Depositor comments: cDNA encodes NP_001373296.1; homolog of human RBM11
How to cite: pTwist-ENTR-NP_001373296.1 was a gift from Summer Thyme (Addgene plasmid # 192750 ; http://n2t.net/addgene:192750 ; RRID:Addgene_192750)
