[The description below was written by a language model from this plasmid's Addgene catalogue record and pLannotate feature annotations shown in this document.]
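Description:
pTwist-ENTR-NP_001373296.1 is a small (about 3 kb) Gateway entry clone built on the commercial pTwist ENTR Kozak backbone, carrying a synthesized cDNA for zebrafish rbm11. It is maintained in E. coli through a high-copy ColE1/pUC-type origin of replication and selected with kanamycin via an aminoglycoside phosphotransferase (KanR) gene. The remaining annotated backbone elements are minor: an rrnB T1 transcription terminator upstream of the cloning region, which helps insulate the insert from read-through transcription, plus short remnants of a multiple cloning site and lacZα.

The payload is a 639 bp open reading frame encoding the zebrafish protein NP_001373296.1, described by the depositor as the homolog of human RBM11. The automated annotation recognises only the N-terminal part of the insert, by similarity to mouse Rbm11, a tissue-specific splicing factor implicated in alternative splicing regulation during neuron and germ cell differentiation; this partial match reflects cross-species homology rather than a truncated insert. The coding sequence lies between attL1 and attL2 recombination sites, spanning the origin of the circular sequence numbering, and the backbone name indicates that a Kozak sequence precedes the start codon, although this is not separately annotated.

The entry vector has no promoter driving the insert, so the gene is not meant to be expressed from this plasmid. Instead, an LR Clonase reaction between the attL sites and the attR sites of a destination vector transfers the rbm11 ORF directionally into whatever expression context is needed, with promoter, tags and host range supplied by the destination vector. The record does not specify any particular downstream application.
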