Features (pLannotate 1.2.2; 8 found; start..end, strand, type, name):
     22..243     +  CDS            Rbm11 (fragment): RBM11_MOUSE - Experimental evidence at protein level: Swiss-Prot protein existence level 1. Tissue-specific splicing factor with potential implication in the regulation of alternative splicing during neuron and germ cell differentiation. Antagonizes SRSF1-mediated BCL-X splicing. May affect the choice of alternative 5' splice sites by binding to specific sequences in exons and antagonizing the SR protein SRSF1 (By similarity). From Mus musculus (Mouse).
    641..740     -  protein_bind   attL2: mutant version of attL; recombination site for the Gateway® LR reaction LR Clonase™
    985..1573    -  rep_origin     ori: high-copy-number ColE1/pMB1/pBR322/pUC origin of replication
   1709..2524    -  CDS            KanR: aminoglycoside phosphotransferase; aph(3')-Ia; confers resistance to kanamycin in bacteria or G418 (Geneticin®) in eukaryotes
   2640..2662    +  misc_feature   MCS (fragment): pBluescript multiple cloning site
   2662..2708    +  terminator     rrnB T1 terminator: transcription terminator T1 from the E. coli rrnB gene
   2810..2853    -  CDS            lacZα (fragment): LacZα fragment of β-galactosidase; lacZ fragment
   2906..3005    +  protein_bind   attL1: mutant version of attL; recombination site for the Gateway® LR reaction LR Clonase™
>Addgene plasmid #192750 | pTwist-ENTR-NP_001373296.1 | addgene full sequence | sequence record 377805 | Addgene NGS Result
ATGTCGAGGCATTTATCCTTATCAAACAAGACCATCATTGTGGGAAACCTCCACAGATGTGTGACGGAGG
AGATTCTGTTTGAATTGTTTCTTCAGGCTGGACCGGTGGACAAGGTGCATATATCCAGAGATGGACAGCA
GTCGCCTTATGCATGCGTTTATTATAAGCATGCCGAAGCTGTTCCCTATGCAGTTGAACTTCTCAATGGA
ATCTGGCTGTATGGGCAACCAATCAAGTTACAGTGTAATAATGGAGGCCATTATCATAGGAGTGACGTGT
TTGCATTCCACATGGAGAATGGACTGATAACAAACAGTGCTGATTCTGCTTATAGGGATAATATGGTTTC
AAATTTAAATGGGTGTCCAGGTGTGGAGAGTCATTCTAATGGTTGGAGTGACATGGTGTACAGCAGACCT
CTGGATGCATGTTCTCCAGCTGTGTGGTACTGTCCTCCTCTCCAGCAGTGGATGGATTCTGGATATCCTC
CTTGGACGTCCTGCCTGAATGAGAATGTGTTGCTCTGTAGGTCAGCAGGTGCCAAAAGACGACCATACGG
TGGGCACTCTTCAAACACCCCGACCCCTCTTACACCCACACATGCACAGTATTTTACTAAATCAGACTGT
ACGCTGTAAGACCCAGCTTTCTTGTACAAAGTTGGCATTATAAGAAAGCATTGCTTATCAATTTGTTGCA
ACGAACAGGTCACTATCAGTCAAAATAAAATCATTATTTGAGGCTAGGTGGAGGCTCAGTGATGATAAGT
CTGCGATGGTGGATGCATGTGTCATGGTCATAGCTGTTTCCTGTGTGAAATTGTTATCCGCTCAGAGGGC
ACAATCCTATTCCGCGCTATCCGACAATCTCCAAGACATTAGGTGGAGTTCAGTTCGGCGTATGGCATAT
GTCGCTGGAAAGAACATGTGAGCAAAAGGCCAGCAAAAGGCCAGGAACCGTAAAAAGGCCGCGTTGCTGG
CGTTTTTCCATAGGCTCCGCCCCCCTGACGAGCATCACAAAAATCGACGCTCAAGTCAGAGGTGGCGAAA
CCCGACAGGACTATAAAGATACCAGGCGTTTCCCCCTGGAAGCTCCCTCGTGCGCTCTCCTGTTCCGACC
CTGCCGCTTACCGGATACCTGTCCGCCTTTCTCCCTTCGGGAAGCGTGGCGCTTTCTCATAGCTCACGCT
GTAGGTATCTCAGTTCGGTGTAGGTCGTTCGCTCCAAGCTGGGCTGTGTGCACGAACCCCCCGTTCAGCC
CGACCGCTGCGCCTTATCCGGTAACTATCGTCTTGAGTCCAACCCGGTAAGACACGACTTATCGCCACTG
GCAGCAGCCACTGGTAACAGGATTAGCAGAGCGAGGTATGTAGGCGGTGCTACAGAGTTCTTGAAGTGGT
GGCCTAACTACGGCTACACTAGAAGAACAGTATTTGGTATCTGCGCTCTGCTGAAGCCAGTTACCTTCGG
AAAAAGAGTTGGTAGCTCTTGATCCGGCAAACAAACCACCGCTGGTAGCGGTGGTTTTTTTGTTTGCAAG
CAGCAGATTACGCGCAGAAAAAAAGGATCTCAAGAAGATCCTTTGATCTTTTCTACGGGGTCTGACGCTC
TATTCAACAAAGCCGCCGTCCCGTCAAGTCAGCGTAAATGGGTAGGGGGCTTCAAATCGTCCGCTCTGCC
AGTGTTACAACCAATTAACAAATTCTGATTAGAAAAACTCATCGAGCATCAAATGAAACTGCAATTTATT
CATATCAGGATTATCAATACCATATTTTTGAAAAAGCCGTTTCTGTAATGAAGGAGAAAACTCACCGAGG
CAGTTCCATAGGATGGCAAGATCCTGGTATCGGTCTGCGATTCCGACTCGTCCAACATCAATACAACCTA
TTAATTTCCCCTCGTCAAAAATAAGGTTATCAAGTGAGAAATCACCATGAGTGACGACTGAATCCGGTGA
GAATGGCAAAAGCTTATGCATTTCTTTCCAGACTTGTTCAACAGGCCAGCCATTACGCTCGTCATCAAAA
TCACTCGCATCAACCAAACCGTTATTCATTCGTGATTGCGCCTGAGCGAGACGAAATACGCGATCGCTGT
TAAAAGGACAATTACAAACAGGAATCGAATGCAACCGGCGCAGGAACACTGCCAGCGCATCAACAATATT
TTCACCTGAATCAGGATATTCTTCTAATACCTGGAATGCTGTTTTCCCGGGGATCGCAGTGGTGAGTAAC
CATGCATCATCAGGAGTACGGATAAAATGCTTGATGGTCGGAAGAGGCATAAATTCCGTCAGCCAGTTTA
GTCTGACCATCTCATCTGTAACATCATTGGCAACGCTACCTTTGCCATGTTTCAGAAACAACTCTGGCGC
ATCGGGCTTCCCATACAATCGATAGATTGTCGCACCTGATTGCCCGACATTATCGCGAGCCCATTTATAC
CCATATAAATCAGCATCCATGTTGGAATTTAATCGCGGCCTCGAGCAAGACGTTTCCCGTTGAATATGGC
TCATAACACCCCTTGTATTACTGTTTATGTAAGCAGACAGTTTTATTGTTCATGATGATATATTTTTATC
TTGTGCAATGTAACATCAGAGATTTTGAGACACAACGTGGCTTTCCCCCGCCGCTCTAGAACTAGTGGAT
CCAAATAAAACGAAAGGCTCAGTCGAAAGACTGGGCCTTTCGTTTTATCTGTTGTTTGTCGCATTATACG
AGACGTCCAGGTTGGGATACCTGAAACAAAACCCATCGTACGGCCAAGGAAGTCTCCAATAACTGTGATC
CACCACAAGCGCCAGGGTTTTCCCAGTCACGACGTTGTAAAACGACGGCCAGTCATGCATAATCCGCACG
CATCTGGAATAAGGAAGTGCCATTCCGCCTGACCTCAAATAATGATTTTATTTTGACTGATAGTGACCTG
TTCGTTGCAACAGATTGATGAGCAATGCTTTTTTATAATGCCAACTTTGTACAAAAAAGCAGGCTGCACC
